>Addgene plasmid #102383 | pAM-35s-ABI2-YFPn-1 | addgene full sequence | sequence record 195300 | Addgene NGS Result
TAGAAAAGATCAAAGGATCTTCTTGAGATCCTTTTTTTCTGCGCGTAATCTGCTGCTTGCAAACAAAAAA
ACCACCGCTACCAGCGGTGGTTTGTTTGCCGGATCAAGAGCTACCAACTCTTTTTCCGAAGGTAACTGGC
TTCAGCAGAGCGCAGATACCAAATACTGTTCTTCTAGTGTAGCCGTAGTTAGGCCACCACTTCAAGAACT
CTGTAGCACCGCCTACATACCTCGCTCTGCTAATCCTGTTACCAGTGGCTGCTGCCAGTGGCGATAAGTC
GTGTCTTACCGGGTTGGACTCAAGACGATAGTTACCGGATAAGGCGCAGCGGTCGGGCTGAACGGGGGGT
TCGTGCACACAGCCCAGCTTGGAGCGAACGACCTACACCGAACTGAGATACCTACAGCGTGAGCTATGAG
AAAGCGCCACGCTTCCCGAAGGGAGAAAGGCGGACAGGTATCCGGTAAGCGGCAGGGTCGGAACAGGAGA
GCGCACGAGGGAGCTTCCAGGGGGAAACGCCTGGTATCTTTATAGTCCTGTCGGGTTTCGCCACCTCTGA
CTTGAGCGTCGATTTTTGTGATGCTCGTCAGGGGGGCGGAGCCTATGGAAAAACGCCAGCAACGCGGCCT
TTTTACGGTTCCTGGCCTTTTGCTGGCCTTTTGCTCACATGGACTCTAGCTAGAGGATCACAGGCAGCAA
CGCTCTGTCATCGTTACAATCAACATGCTACCCTCCGCGAGATCATCCGTGTTTCAAACCCGGCAGCTTA
GTTGCCGTTCTTCCGAATAGCATCGGTAACATGAGCAAAGTCTGCCGCCTTACAACGGCTCTCCCGCTGA
CGCCGTCCCGGACTGATGGGCTGCCTGTATCGAGTGGTGATTTTGTGCCGAGCTGCCGGTCGGGGAGCTG
TTGGCTGGCTGGTGGCAGGATATATTGTGGTGTAAACAAATTGACGCTTAGACAACTTAATAACACATTG
CGGACGTTTTTAATGATCGAATACTAACGTCTCTACCAGATATCAGCTTGCATGCCGGTCGATCTAGTAA
CATAGATGACACCGCGCGCGATAATTTATCCTAGTTTGCGCGCTATATTTTGTTTTCTATCGCGTATTAA
ATGTATAATTGCGGGACTCTAATCATAAAAACCCATCTCATAAATAACGTCATGCATTACATGTTAATTA
TTACATGCTTAACGTAATTCAACAGAAATTATATGATAATCATCGCAAGACCGGCAACAGGATTCAATCT
TAAGAAACTTTATTGCCAAATGTTTGAACGATCTGCTTGACTCTAGGGGTCATCAGATTTCGGTGACGGG
CAGGACCGGACGGGGCGGCACCGGCAGGCTGAAGTCCAGCTGCCAGAAACCCACGTCATGCCAGTTCCCG
TGCTTGAAGCCGGCCGCCCGCAGCATGCCGCGGGGGGCATATCCGAGCGCCTCGTGCATGCGCACGCTCG
GGTCGTTGGGCAGCCCGATGACAGCGACCACGCTCTTGAAGCCCTGTGCCTCCAGGGACTTCAGCAGGTG
GGTGTAGAGCGTGGAGCCCAGTCCCGTCCGCTGGTGGCGGGGGGAGACGTACACGGTCGACTCGGCCGTC
CAGTCGTAGGCGTTGCGTGCCTTCCAGGGACCCGCGTAGGCGATGCCGGCGACCTCGCCGTCCACCTCGG
CGACGAGCCAGGGATAGCGCTCCCGCAGACGGACGAGGTCGTCCGTCCACTCCTGCGGTTCCTGCGGCTC
GGTACGGAAGTTGACCGTGCTTGTCTCGATGTAGTGGTTGACGATGGTGCAGACCGCCGGCATGTCCGCC
TCGGTGGCACGGCGGATGTCGGCCGGGCGTCGTTCTGGGCTCATGGTAGATCCCCTCGATCGAGTTGAGA
GTGAATATGAGACTCTAATTGGATACCGAGGGGAATTTATGGAACGTCAGTGGAGCATTTTTGACAAGAA
ATATTTGCTAGCTGATAGTGACCTTAGGCGACTTTTGAACGCGCAATAATGGTTTCTGACGTATGTGCTT
AGCTCATTAAACTCCAGAAACCCGCGGCTCAGTGGCTCCTTCAACGTTGCGGTTCTGTCAGTTCCAAACG
TAAAACGGCTTGTCCCGCGTCATCGGCGGGGGTCATAACGTGACTCCCTTAATTCTCCGCTCATGATCAG
ATTGTCGTTTCCCGCCTTCGGTTTGGGCGCGCCCGGTTCAGAAGACCAGAGGGCTATTGAGACTTTTCAA
CAAAGGGTAATATCGGGAAACCTCCTCGGATTCCATTGCCCAGCTATCTGTCACTTCATCGAAAGGACAG
TAGAAAAGGAAGATGGCTTCTACAAATGCCATCATTGCGATAAAGGAAAGGCTATCGTTCAAGATGCCTC
TACCGACAGTGGTCCCAAAGATGGACCCCCACCCACGAGGAACATCGTGGAAAAAGAAGACGTTCCAACC
ACGTCTTCAAAGCAAGTGGATTGATGTGATACATGGTGGAGCACGACACTCTCGTCTACTCCAAGAATAT
CAAAGATACAGTCTCAGAAGACCAGAGGGCTATTGAGACTTTTCAACAAAGGGTAATATCGGGAAACCTC
CTCGGATTCCATTGCCCAGCTATCTGTCACTTCATCGAAAGGACAGTAGAAAAGGAAGATGGCTTCTACA
AATGCCATCATTGCGATAAAGGAAAGGCTATCGTTCAAGATGCCTCTACCGACAGTGGTCCCAAAGATGG
ACCCCCACCCACGAGGAACATCGTGGAAAAAGAAGACGTTCCAACCACGTCTTCAAAGCAAGTGGATTGA
TGTGATATCTCCACTGACGTAAGGGATGACGCACAATCCCACTATCCTTCGCAAGACCCTTCCTCTATAT
AAGGAAGTTCATTTCATTTGGAGAGGACCTCGAGGTCGACGGTATCGATAAGCTTCCCATCAACAAGTTT
GTACAAAAAAGCAGGCTTGATGGACGAAGTTTCTCCTGCAGTCGCTGTTCCATTCAGACCATTCACTGAC
CCTCACGCCGGACTTAGAGGCTATTGCAACGGTGAATCTAGGGTTACTTTACCGGAAAGTTCTTGTTCTG
GCGACGGAGCTATGAAAGATTCTTCCTTTGAGATCAATACAAGACAAGATTCATTGACATCATCATCATC
TGCTATGGCAGGTGTGGATATCTCCGCCGGAGATGAAATCAACGGTTCAGATGAGTTTGATCCGAGATCG
ATGAATCAGAGTGAGAAGAAAGTACTTAGTAGAACAGAG
[969 nt withheld, positions 3260-4228]
TACCCAGCTTTCTTGTACAAAGTGGTTGATGGGATGGTGAGCAAGGGCGAGGAGCTGTTCACCGGGGTGG
TGCCCATCCTGGTCGAGCTGGACGGCGACGTAAACGGCCACAAGTTCAGCGTGTCCGGCGAGGGCGAGGG
CGATGCCACCTACGGCAAGCTGACCCTGAAGCTGATCTGCACCACCGGCAAGCTGCCCGTGCCCTGGCCC
ACCCTCGTGACCACCCTGGGCTACGGCCTGCAGTGCTTCGCCCGCTACCCCGACCACATGAAGCAGCACG
ACTTCTTCAAGTCCGCCATGCCCGAAGGCTACGTCCAGGAGCGCACCATCTTCTTCAAGGACGACGGCAA
CTACAAGACCCGCGCCGAGGTGAAGTTCGAGGGCGACACCCTGGTGAACCGCATCGAGCTGAAGGGCATC
GACTTCAAGGAGGACGGCAACATCCTGGGGCACAAGCTGGAGTACAACTACAACAGCCACAACGTCTATA
TCATGGCCTAATCTAGAGTCCGCAAAAATCACCAGTCTCTCTCTACAAATCTATCTCTCTCTATTTTTCT
CCAGAATAATGTGTGAGTAGTTCCCAGATAAGGGAATTAGGGTTCTTATAGGGTTTCGCTCATGTGTTGA
GCATATAAGAAACCCTTAGTATGTATTTGTATTTGTAAAATACTTCTATCAATAAAATTTCTAATTCCTA
AAACCAAAATCCAGTGACCGGGCGGCCGCCACCGCGGTGGAGGGGGATCAGATTGTCGTTTCCCGCCTTC
AGTTTAAACTATCAGTGTTTGACAGGATATATTGGCGGGTAAACCTAAGAGAAAAGAGCGTTTATTAGAA
TAATCGGATATTTAAAAGGGCGTGAAAAGGTTTATCCGTTCGTCCATTTGTATGTGTACATCACCGACGA
GCAAGGCAAGACCGAGCGCCTTTCCGACGCTCACCGGGCTGGTTGCCCTCGCCGCTGGGCTGGCGGCCGT
CTATGGCCCTGCAAACGCGCCAGAAACGCCGTCGAAGCCGTGTGCGAGACACCGGCCGCCGGCGTTGTGG
ATACCTCGCGGAAAACTTGGCCCTCACTGACAGATGAGGGGCGGACGTTGACACTTGAGGGGCCGACTCA
CCCGGCGCGGCGTTGACAGATGAGGGGCAGGCTCGATTTCGGCCGGCGACGTGGAGCTGGCCAGCCTCGC
AAATCGGCGAAAACGCCTGATTTTACGCGAGTTTCCCACAGATGATGTGGACAAGCCTGGGGATAAGTGC
CCTGCGGTATTGACACTTGAGGGGCGCGACTACTGACAGATGAGGGGCGCGATCCTTGACACTTGAGGGG
CAGAGTGCTGACAGATGAGGGGCGCACCTATTGACATTTGAGGGGCTGTCCACAGGCAGAAAATCCAGCA
TTTGCAAGGGTTTCCGCCCGTTTTTCGGCCACCGCTAACCTGTCTTTTAACCTGCTTTTAAACCAATATT
TATAAACCTTGTTTTTAACCAGGGCTGCGCCCTGTGCGCGTGACCGCGCACGCCGAAGGGGGGTGCCCCC
CCTTCTCGAACCCTCCCGGCCCGCTAACGCGGGCCTCCCATCCCCCCAGGGGCTGCGCCCCTCGGCCGCG
AACGGCCTCACCCCAAAAATGGCAGCGCTGGCAGTCCTTGCCATTGCCGGGATCGGGGCAGTAACGGGAT
GGGCGATCAGCCCGAAAGCTACCCCTATTTGTTTATTTTTCTAAATACATTCAAATATGTATCCGCTCAT
GAGACAATAACCCTGATAAATGCTTCAATAATATTGAAAAAGGAAGAGTATGAGTATTCAACATTTCCGT
GTCGCCCTTATTCCCTTTTTTGCGGCATTTTGCCTTCCTGTTTTTGCTCACCCAGAAACGCTGGTGAAAG
TAAAAGATGCTGAAGATCAGTTGGGTGCACGAGTGGGTTACATCGAACTGGATCTCAACAGCGGTAAGAT
CCTTGAGAGTTTTCGCCCCGAAGAACGTTTTCCAATGATGAGCACTTTTAAAGTTCTGCTATGTGGCGCG
GTATTATCCCGTATTGACGCCGGGCAAGAGCAACTCGGTCGCCGCATACACTATTCTCAGAATGACTTGG
TTGAGTACTCACCAGTCACAGAAAAGCATCTTACGGATGGCATGACAGTAAGAGAATTATGCAGTGCTGC
CATAACCATGAGTGATAACACTGCGGCCAACTTACTTCTGACAACGATCGGAGGACCGAAGGAGCTAACC
GCTTTTTTGCACAACATGGGGGATCATGTAACTCGCCTTGATCGTTGGGAACCGGAGCTGAATGAAGCCA
TACCAAACGACGAGCGTGACACCACGATGCCTGTAGCAATGGCAACAACGTTGCGCAAACTATTAACTGG
CGAACTACTTACTCTAGCTTCCCGGCAACAATTAATAGACTGGATGGAGGCGGATAAAGTTGCAGGACCA
CTTCTGCGCTCGGCCCTTCCGGCTGGCTGGTTTATTGCTGATAAATCTGGAGCCGGTGAGCGTGGGTCTC
GCGGTATCATTGCAGCACTGGGGCCAGATGGTAAGCCCTCCCGTATCGTAGTTATCTACACGACGGGGAG
TCAGGCAACTATGGATGAACGAAATAGACAGATCGCTGAGATAGGTGCCTCACTGATTAAGCATTGGTAA
CTGTCAGACCAAGTTTACTCATATATACTTTAGATTGATTTAAAACTTCATTTTTAATTTAAAAGGATCT
AGGTGAAGATCCTTTTTGATAATCTCATGACCAAAATCCCTTAACGTGAGTTTTCGTTCCACTGAGCGTC
AGACCCCG
Features (pLannotate 1.2.2; 18 found; start..end, strand, type, name):
     23..611     +  rep_origin     ori: high-copy-number ColE1/pMB1/pBR322/pUC origin of replication
    923..947     +  misc_feature   LB T-DNA repeat: left border repeat from nopaline C58 T-DNA
   1041..1293    -  terminator     NOS terminator: nopaline synthase terminator and poly(A) signal
   1316..1864    -  CDS            bar: PAT_STRHY - Experimental evidence at protein level: Swiss-Prot protein existence level 1. Inactivates phosphinothricin (PPT) by transfer of an acetyl group from acetyl CoA. Can also acetylate demethylphosphinothricin but not PTT or glutamate. This enzyme is an effector of phosphinothricin tripeptide (PTT or bialaphos) resistance. From Streptomyces hygroscopicus. Introduced by genetic manipulation and expressed in glufosinate-tolerant maize by Dekalb Genetics.
   1906..2085    -  promoter       NOS promoter: nopaline synthase promoter
   2228..2898    +  promoter       CaMV 35S promoter (enhanced): cauliflower mosaic virus 35S promoter with a duplicated enhancer region
   2898..2925    -  misc_feature   MCS (fragment): pBluescript multiple cloning site
   2933..2957    +  protein_bind   attB1: mutant version of attB; recombination site for the Gateway® BP reaction BP Clonase™
   2960..4228    +  CDS            ABI2 (sequence partly withheld): P2C77_ARATH - Also known as PP2C77 From Arabidopsis thaliana (Mouse-ear cress).
   4230..4254    -  protein_bind   attB2: mutant version of attB; recombination site for the Gateway® BP reaction BP Clonase™
   4262..4717    +  CDS            VN155(I152L): improved N-terminal fragment of mVenus for use in bimolecular fluorescence complementation (BiFC) (Kodama and Hu, 2010)
   4784..4943    +  polyA_signal   CaMV poly(A) signal (fragment): cauliflower mosaic virus polyadenylation signal
   4950..4970    -  misc_feature   MCS (fragment): pBluescript multiple cloning site
   5018..5042    +  misc_feature   RB T-DNA repeat: right border repeat from nopaline C58 T-DNA
   5262..5793    +  rep_origin     oriV: incP origin of replication
   5857..5934    +  CDS            klaC (fragment): KLAC_ECOLX - Also known as telB. Protein predicted: Swiss-Prot protein existence level 4. Belongs to the kla operon, which is associated with cryptic tellurite resistance, and IncW plasmid fertility inhibition. From Escherichia coli.
   5936..6027    +  promoter       AmpR promoter: bla
   6028..6888    +  CDS            AmpR: β-lactamase; bla; confers resistance to ampicillin, carbenicillin, and related antibiotics
