[The description below was written by a language model from this plasmid's Addgene catalogue record and pLannotate feature annotations shown in this document.]
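Description:
pAM-35s-ABI2-YFPn-1 is a plant expression plasmid built on the pAMPAT split-YFP backbone, a compact (about 7 kb) T-DNA vector. It is maintained in E. coli through a high-copy ColE1/pUC-type origin and selected with ampicillin via the β-lactamase gene. An IncP oriV is also annotated, the type of broad-host-range origin used to replicate binary vectors in Agrobacterium, although the record does not describe any particular delivery route. Nopaline-type left and right border repeats flank the region intended for transfer into plant cells. Within these borders, next to the left border, sits a plant selection cassette in which the NOS promoter drives the bar gene (phosphinothricin acetyltransferase, conferring glufosinate/bialaphos tolerance), ending in the NOS terminator.

The payload is the Arabidopsis thaliana ABI2 coding sequence (AT5G57050), a protein phosphatase 2C known as ABA INSENSITIVE 2. It was introduced by Gateway recombination and is therefore flanked by attB1 and attB2 sites. Expression is driven by an enhanced CaMV 35S promoter with a duplicated enhancer region and terminated by a CaMV polyadenylation signal. Downstream of attB2, the backbone supplies an N-terminal YFP fragment, annotated by the feature software as matching the VN155(I152L) mVenus fragment, so that ABI2 carries the YFPn half at its C terminus. This half is not fluorescent by itself. The construct is meant for split-YFP (bimolecular fluorescence complementation) assays, in which it is co-expressed in plant cells with a candidate partner fused to the complementary C-terminal YFP fragment. Restored fluorescence then reports that the two proteins are in close proximity and shows where the interaction occurs.
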