Addgene plasmid #102383: pAM-35s-ABI2-YFPn-1
Purpose: split YFP. Plant expression of ABI2-YFPn-1
Depositing lab: Silke Robatzek. Depositing organization: Sainsbury Laboratory, Norwich.
Backbone
  Vector backbone: pAMPAT split-YFP
  Backbone manufacturer: Toulouse
  Vector type: Plant Expression
Growth in bacteria
  Bacterial resistance: Ampicillin, 100 μg/mL
  Growth temperature: 37°C
  Growth strain: DH5alpha
  Copy number: Unknown
Gene/Insert
  Gene/Insert name: ABI2
  Species: A. thaliana (mustard weed)
  Entrez Gene: ABI2 (a.k.a. AT5G57050, ABA INSENSITIVE 2, AtABI2, MHM17.19, MHM17_19, PROTEIN PHOSPHATASE 2C)
  Promoter: 35S
  Tag / fusion protein: YFPn (C terminal on backbone)
  Cloning method: Gateway Cloning
Terms and licenses: Academic/Nonprofit Terms; Industry Terms: Not Available to Industry
How to cite: pAM-35s-ABI2-YFPn-1 was a gift from Silke Robatzek (Addgene plasmid # 102383 ; http://n2t.net/addgene:102383 ; RRID:Addgene_102383)
